Addgene plasmid #208735: pSR1002
Purpose: (Empty Backbone) Empty backbone containing the S. aureus LAC-p01 replicon
Depositing lab: Lauren Andrews. Depositing organization: University of Massachusetts, Amherst. Publication: Toolbox of Characterized Genetic Parts for Staphylococcus aureus. Rondthaler SN, Sarker B, Howitz N, Shah I, Andrews LB. ACS Synth Biol. 2023 Dec 8. doi: 10.1021/acssynbio.3c00325. PubMed 38064657.
Backbone
  Vector backbone: pSR1002
  Backbone size (bp): 4475
  Vector type: Bacterial Expression, Synthetic Biology
Growth in bacteria
  Bacterial resistance: Erythromycin, 200 μg/mL
  Growth temperature: 37°C
  Growth strain: DH5alpha
  Copy number: High Copy
Terms and licenses: Academic/Nonprofit Terms; Industry Terms: Not Available to Industry
Depositor comments: Erythromycin resistance in S. aureus
How to cite: pSR1002 was a gift from Lauren Andrews (Addgene plasmid # 208735 ; http://n2t.net/addgene:208735 ; RRID:Addgene_208735)
