[The description below was written by a language model from this plasmid's Addgene catalogue record and pLannotate feature annotations shown in this document.]
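Description:
pSR1002 is a 4,475 bp empty backbone designed as an Escherichia coli–Staphylococcus aureus shuttle vector for bacterial expression and synthetic biology work. It carries two replication systems. A high-copy ColE1/pMB1/pUC-type origin supports propagation in E. coli cloning strains such as DH5alpha. The S. aureus LAC-p01 replicon, named in the catalogue entry, is intended to maintain the plasmid in staphylococci. The feature annotation identifies a rep open reading frame by homology to a rolling-circle replication initiator from Lactiplantibacillus plantarum. This class of protein nicks the plasmid at a specific site to start single-strand replication. This gene most likely corresponds to the replication protein of the LAC-p01 replicon, although the automated annotation does not label it that way.

Selection relies on ermC, a staphylococcal 23S rRNA adenine dimethylase. It lowers ribosome affinity for macrolide, lincosamide and streptogramin B antibiotics. The record lists erythromycin as the selective agent in E. coli, and the depositor notes that the same marker gives erythromycin resistance in S. aureus, so one gene serves both hosts.

As an empty backbone, the plasmid has no insert, and no promoter, reporter or terminator is annotated. The only cloning-related feature detected is a short fragment of the pUC18/19 multiple cloning site, and the record does not describe the intended cloning strategy. The plasmid belongs to a toolbox of characterized genetic parts for S. aureus. It presumably serves as a chassis for placing expression cassettes or genetic circuits on this particular replicon.
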