Features (pLannotate 1.2.2; 4 found; start..end, strand, type, name):
    445..465     -  misc_feature   MCS (fragment): pUC18/19 multiple cloning site
    828..1559    -  CDS            ermC: ERMC1_STAAU - Experimental evidence at transcript level: Swiss-Prot protein existence level 2. This protein produces a dimethylation of the adenine residue at position 2085 in 23S rRNA, resulting in reduced affinity between ribosomes and macrolide-lincosamide-streptogramin B antibiotics. From Staphylococcus aureus.
   1775..2363    -  rep_origin     ori: high-copy-number ColE1/pMB1/pBR322/pUC origin of replication
   2575..3504    -  CDS            rep: REP_LACPN - Protein inferred from homology: Swiss-Prot protein existence level 3. Produces a single-strand nick in a specific site of the plasmid, and this nick results in single-strand replication by rolling circle mechanism. From Lactiplantibacillus plantarum (Lactobacillus plantarum).
>Addgene plasmid #208735 | pSR1002 | addgene full sequence | sequence record 413564 | Addgene NGS Result
AAAAAAACAGTGTGAAAACAAGAAGAAACTCGTTTCAAAATCCCCTCAAATATTCCCCTCGAGTTACATG
CAAATTAAAAATTAGCATAAAATCCTTTAAAACTTCCACATGTTTTTCTAAATTCCTGCAGGGCGTTTTT
TATCAAAAATCGAGAATTTTTAATTTTTCTCTAAAAACTCCGTAAGAGCATAAGGAGAATTTGCTATCAT
TCAAAAATGATAGGTCTGGCAAAGCCAGAAATTCCAGGGGTTTTAAGGTATTTTAAAGTGATCAAAGGCG
ATTAAATAAGCAACATGAACATAGGATCAAAAGTCATCCCCCCACTATCAATCATGGGGGATGACCTTTG
ATCCCTTTTTTATACATACACAAGCAAAAATAGCGGTGATTGTTTACCATCAATTTTAACAATCACCGCT
ACTTTTGCTTGTAATTCATGATTCGGATCCCCGGGTACCGAGCTCCTAGGCTAGCGGCCGCATCGCCTGT
CACTTTGCTTGATATATGAGAATTATTTAACCTTATAAATGAGAAAAAAGCAACGCACTTTAAATAAGAT
ACGTTGCTTTTTCGATTGATGAACACCTATAATTAAACTATTCATCTATTATTTATAATTTTTTGTATAT
ACAATATTTCTAGTTTGTTAAAGAGAATTAAGAAAATAAATCTCGAAAATAATAGAGGGAAAATCAGTTT
TTGATATCAAAATTATACATGTCAACGATAATACAAAATATAATACAAAATATAAGATGTTATCAGTATT
TATTATGCATTAGAATAGGCGCGCCTATTTCCCTTTTCTACGGCATCCCTTAACTTACTTATTAAATAAT
TTATAGCTATTGAAAAGAGATAAGAATTGTTCAAAGCTAATATTGTTTAAATCGTCAATTCCTGCATGTT
TTAAGGAATTGTTAAATTGATTTTTTGTAAATATTTTCTTGTATTCTTTGTTAACCCATTTCATAACGAA
ATAATTATACTTTTGTTTATCTTTGTGTGATATTCTTGATTTTTTTCTACTTAATCTGATAAGTGAGCTA
TTCACTTTAGGTTTAGGATGAAAATATTCTCTTGGAACCATACTTAATATAGAAATATCAACTTCTGCCA
TTAAAAGTAATGCCAATGAGCGTTTTGTATTTAATAATCTTTTAGCAAACCCGTATTCCACGATTAAATA
AATCTCATTAGCTATACTATCAAAAACAATTTTGCGTATTATATCCGTACTTATGTTATAAGGTATATTA
CCATATATTTTATAGGATTGGTTTTTAGGAAATTTAAACTGCAATATATCCTTGTTTAAAACTTGGAAAT
TATCGTGATCAACAAGTTTATTTTCTGTAGTTTTGCATAATTTATGGTCTATTTCAATGGCAGTTACGAA
ATTACACCTCTTTACTAATTCAAGGGTAAAATGGCCTTTTCCTGAGCCGATTTCAAAGATATTATCATGT
TCATTTAATCTTATATTTGTCATTATTTTATCTATATTATGTTTTGAAGTAATAAAGTTTTGACTGTGTT
TTATATTTTTCTCGTTCATTATAACCCTCAGATATGTTAGTCATAATTTTGCATTAAATAAGTTTTATTA
AATATATTTAATGCTCTATTATTTAGTTAATTATAACTAATTAAAAATGAGAAGTAAACAAAAAAGTGTT
TATAAAACAAATTATTCATTAGACACAGTGATTGTATTTCTGGGTTAGCATTTGGTTTAGTCAAAAATAT
CAGCTCGAATTCCCATGCTCCGTTTTTCCATAGGCTCCGCCCCCCTGACGAGCATCACAAAAATCGACGC
TCAAGTCAGAGGTGGCGAAACCCGACAGGACTATAAAGATACCAGGCGTTTCCCCCTGGAAGCTCCCTCG
TGCGCTCTCCTGTTCCGACCCTGCCGCTTACCGGATACCTGTCCGCCTTTCTCCCTTCGGGAAGCGTGGC
GCTTTCTCATAGCTCACGCTGTAGGTATCTCAGTTCGGTGTAGGTCGTTCGCTCCAAGCTGGGCTGTGTG
CACGAACCCCCCGTTCAGCCCGACCGCTGCGCCTTATCCGGTAACTATCGTCTTGAGTCCAACCCGGTAA
GACACGACTTATCGCCACTGGCAGCAGCCACTGGTAACAGGATTAGCAGAGCGAGGTATGTAGGCGGTGC
TACAGAGTTCTTGAAGTGGTGGCCTAACTACGGCTACACTAGAAGAACAGTATTTGGTATCTGCGCTCTG
CTGAAGCCAGTTACCTTCGGAAAAAGAGTTGGTAGCTCTTGATCCGGCAAACAAACCACCGCTGGTAGCG
GTGGTTTTTTTGTTTGCAAGCAGCAGATTACGCGCAGAAAAAAAGGATCTCAAGAAGATCCTTTGATCTC
ACGCTCTACGCCGGACGCATCGTGGCCAGGCTTTCGTCGACGGATCATACAAAGCTGTACTGTCTTATTT
TTGTGACACAATATATTGCGTTTGTCTTATTTTTGTGACACTACATACAGCATTTGTCACAAAAATAAGA
CAGTACTTTTTTATAAAAAATCAACAAAAAAGACATTAGTCAACACTAATGTCTTAAATAATAATTTTGC
TTTTCGAAATTCCAAATTGCGGTAATTGAATGTGCTTTTTCTTCTTCGTCTGTTGTTTTATCTTCATCAC
TTGCATTAATCAAATTACCATCTTCGACATCGTCTAAGTTTAAAATTTTATGTTTTTGTTTAAGCAATCC
ACCATAACTTAACATACGTTTTCGATACAAACCTTTTTCTAAATCACTTACAATTTCTTGATTTTTTTCA
TCATCATCAGTTAAAAAATCAGATGATTTAACCGAATATTTTGAGGTCTCTTTGATTGCCGATTCAATGT
CTTTATCGCCTTTTCTATTCGGTTTGATCGCTTTAACATTAGCAACAGGTCGATAGTCAACTTGTAATGC
TCTTTGCCATAAATTAACCCATTCTTCTTGAGTTATATAATTCTCTTTTTTTCTAAAATATGCATTTTCA
ACACATAACAAAACATGCATGTGCTGATTATAACTACCGTCATTTTTATTAACGGTAACTTCTGTTGAAC
GCATAAATCCAACAAGATTTTGTTTAACCTTTTTATATCTACTCAACCTATCAAATGCTTTAGTTAGATG
CTTCAAACTTTGTTCTAAAGTATCTCCATCTATCGCATTTTTTGTTGAAAGTGTTAAAAACAACCAACGT
GCTTTTGGCTTTTCCTTAATTACTTTTTCAATCACTTTTTGAGCTTGATAACTATTTTTCATAGCACGTC
TCCAATTACAAACCGGACATAATTTTGATTTACAAAACCATGTCTTATGTAACTTCAAATAGCCTTCATC
AGTTGGCTTAAATTCTAAAATATTACCACATTGTTTTACATTAAAAGCCTTTTTGATTTTTAAAATTTCT
AGTATATCTGCATAGCTTACATTATCTATTTTCTTTTCTCTCCATGGGCGTTGTTTCCCACTTTTCGTCA
TATCTTTTAACGTTTTATTATCTTGATTTTCGGTTATACTTCTAGTAGTATTATATTGCATATAAAAAGA
CCCCCAGTATTATTTAAGATTCGACACCTTAATAATATAACTGGGGTTTTTTATTGTCAAATTTTCCTTT
CACGCACAAAAACACGTTTAAACACTGTAATATCAACAGTTACAGCTATATATATAAAATCGAGTTATTT
CTATATAGTATCAAGACAAGAAGAAACTCGTTCACACTCGTTTCAAAAAACAACCTATTCCTTCTTCTTT
TTATGACCCTCTAAACCTAAATAAATTAATGTGAAAACCAATGAATAAATAAAACTTTCTAAAAAGTCAA
AAGGATTATCAAATAAAATCGGCCAAATCTCGATATGGATATGTTCCTGAAGGATTCCAAAAACTAAAAA
ACGACATAGAGAATAAAAAGAAAACTAGTTCAATATCACCTAGAGCAGTTGGTGGGAACTACAAAAATAG
CGGTGACTGTTTCTATTCTGAAGTTTTAAACTCATATGGAGAACTTTTAACTGGAAACATAATCACAGCA
GTTTTTGAAGATGTTAAAGCCAAAAACTTAAAGGGCGTAGCAAAAAAATTAGCTAAAATTGGGATAAAAG
GAAACCTAGCTGGAATCGCAGCTACTATGGTTTCGAAGGATGTACAATGTAATCTTAAATACGGGTTACT
TTAGATACTATTTATTCCAATTGCTTTATTGACGTTGAGCCTCGGAACCCTTAACAATCCCAAAACTTGT
CGAATGGTCGGCTTAATAGCTCACGCTATGCCGACATTCGTCTGCAAGTTTAGTTAAGGGTTCTTCTCAA
CATCAATAAATTTTCTCGGCATAAATGCGTCGTCTATTTTTTATTATCTTCATGATAATCATATTTTTCT
TCCATCTCGTCAAAAGCATCATCTTTATAGAAAAACAAAAAGTAAGCAACAACACCAATAGGAAT
